Addgene plasmid #52591: pVITRO-HPV34 L1L2
Purpose: Expresses HPV34 L1 and L2 in mammalian cells
Depositing lab: Richard Roden. Depositing organization: Johns Hopkins University and School of Medicine. Publication: Impact of inhibitors and L2 antibodies upon the infectivity of diverse alpha and beta human papillomavirus types. Kwak K, Jiang R, Wang JW, Jagu S, Kirnbauer R, Roden RB. PLoS One. 2014 May 9;9(5):e97232. doi: 10.1371/journal.pone.0097232. eCollection 2014. PubMed 24816794.
Backbone
  Vector backbone: pVITRO1-neo-mcs
  Backbone manufacturer: InvivoGen
  Backbone size w/o insert (bp): 6295
  Total vector size (bp): 9229
  Vector type: Mammalian Expression
  Selectable markers: Neomycin (select with G418)
Growth in bacteria
  Bacterial resistance: Kanamycin, 50 μg/mL
  Growth temperature: 37°C
  Growth strain: DH5alpha
  Copy number: High Copy
Gene/Insert 1
  Gene/Insert name: HPV34 L1
  Species: H. sapiens (human)
  Insert size (bp): 1512
  Cloning method: Restriction Enzyme; 5′ cloning site BglII (destroyed during cloning); 3′ cloning site NheI (destroyed during cloning)
  Sequencing primers: 5′ AAACCACCGCTAATTCAAAGC; 3′ GTGGTTTGTCCAAACTCATCAA
Gene/Insert 2
  Gene/Insert name: HPV34 L2
  Species: H. sapiens (human)
  Insert size (bp): 1422
  Cloning method: Restriction Enzyme; 5′ cloning site BamHI (not destroyed); 3′ cloning site AvrII (destroyed during cloning)
  Sequencing primers: 5′ GCCTCTTAGCGGTTCAAAGG; 3′ CAAAGGTATTTTCTAAACCCGTTTC
Terms and licenses: Academic/Nonprofit Terms; Industry Terms: Not Available to Industry
How to cite: pVITRO-HPV34 L1L2 was a gift from Richard Roden (Addgene plasmid # 52591 ; http://n2t.net/addgene:52591 ; RRID:Addgene_52591)
