[The description below was written by a language model from this plasmid's Addgene catalogue record and pLannotate feature annotations shown in this document.]
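Description:
pVITRO-HPV34 L1L2 is a 9.2 kb mammalian expression plasmid built on the InvivoGen pVITRO1-neo-mcs backbone, a dual-cassette vector designed to express two genes from one plasmid. It carries the major (L1, about 1.5 kb) and minor (L2, about 1.4 kb) capsid protein genes of human papillomavirus type 34. It replicates in E. coli at high copy from a ColE1/pUC-type origin. A single Tn5 aminoglycoside phosphotransferase gene (NeoR/KanR) provides both kanamycin selection in bacteria and G418 selection in mammalian cells.

In the annotated sequence, the first cassette places L1 downstream of an SV40 enhancer/early promoter fragment and a mouse EF-1α promoter fragment, and it ends in an SV40 polyadenylation signal. The automated annotation matched this reading frame to HPV35 L1 as the nearest database entry, but the catalogue identifies it as HPV34 L1. The second cassette begins with a CMV enhancer and a partial CMV promoter. An unannotated stretch of roughly 1.3 kb follows before the L2 coding sequence, so the record does not fully define the promoter driving L2. Downstream of L2, a foot-and-mouth disease virus IRES links the resistance gene to the same transcript, which ends at an EF-1α polyadenylation signal, so drug selection in mammalian cells is coupled to L2 cassette expression. Short bacterial promoter fragments (tac, T7) upstream of NeoR/KanR presumably allow its expression in E. coli.

Co-expressing L1 and L2 in mammalian cells allows papillomavirus capsids to assemble. The associated publication concerns the infectivity of diverse alpha and beta HPV types and the effects of inhibitors and L2 antibodies, which is consistent with use in producing HPV34 pseudovirions or virus-like particles for infectivity and neutralisation studies.
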