Features (pLannotate 1.2.2; 14 found; start..end, strand, type, name):
     51..242     +  promoter       SV40 promoter (fragment): SV40 enhancer and early promoter
    429..1562    +  promoter       mEF-1α promoter (fragment): strong constitutive promoter for mouse elongation factor EF-1α
   1585..3087    +  CDS            L1: VL1_HPV35 - Experimental evidence at protein level: Swiss-Prot protein existence level 1. Forms an icosahedral capsid with a T=7 symmetry and a 50 nm diameter. The capsid is composed of 72 pentamers linked to each other by disulfide bonds and associated with L2 proteins. Binds to heparan sulfate proteoglycans on cell surface of basal layer keratinocytes to provide initial virion attachment. This binding mediates a conformational change in the virus capsid that facilitates efficient infection. The virion enters the host cell via endocytosis. During virus trafficking, L1 protein dissociates from
   3119..3240    -  polyA_signal   SV40 poly(A) signal: SV40 polyadenylation signal
   3263..3334    -  CDS            large T antigen (fragment): large T antigen from SV40 (simian virus 40)
   3428..4016    +  rep_origin     ori: high-copy-number ColE1/pMB1/pBR322/pUC origin of replication
   4096..4399    +  enhancer       CMV enhancer: human cytomegalovirus immediate early enhancer
   4401..4500    +  promoter       CMV promoter (fragment): human cytomegalovirus (CMV) immediate early promoter
   5844..7259    +  CDS            L2: VL2_HPV34 - Protein inferred from homology: Swiss-Prot protein existence level 3. Minor protein of the capsid that localizes along the inner surface of the virion, within the central cavities beneath the L1 pentamers. Plays a role in capsid stabilization through interaction with the major capsid protein L1. Once the virion enters the host cell, L2 escorts the genomic DNA into the nucleus by promoting escape from the endosomal compartments and traffic through the host Golgi network. Mechanistically, the C-terminus of L2 possesses a cell-penetrating peptide that protudes from the host endosome,
   7272..7716    +  misc_feature   FMDV IRES: internal ribosome entry site (IRES) of the foot-and-mouth disease virus
   7749..7767    +  promoter       tac promoter (fragment): strong E. coli promoter; hybrid between the trp and lac UV5 promoters
   7787..7805    +  promoter       T7 promoter: promoter for bacteriophage T7 RNA polymerase
   7815..8609    +  CDS            NeoR/KanR: aminoglycoside phosphotransferase from Tn5; aph(3')-II (or nptII); confers resistance to neomycin, kanamycin, and G418 (Geneticin®)
   8656..9228    +  polyA_signal   EF-1α poly(A) signal: human EF-1α polyadenylation signal
>Addgene plasmid #52591 | pVITRO-HPV34 L1L2 | depositor full sequence | sequence record 81724 | pVITRO-HPV34 L1L2 sequence 9229 bps
CCTGCAGGGCCTGAAATAACCTCTGAAAGAGGAACTTGGTTAGGTACCTTCTGAGGCGGAAAGAACCAGC
TGTGGAATGTGTGTCAGTTAGGGTGTGGAAAGTCCCCAGGCTCCCCAGCAGGCAGAAGTATGCAAAGCAT
GCATCTCAATTAGTCAGCAACCAGGTGTGGAAAGTCCCCAGGCTCCCCAGCAGGCAGAAGTATGCAAAGC
ATGCATCTCAATTAGTCAGCAACCATAGTCCCACTAGTGGAGCCGAGAGTAATTCATACAAAAGGAGGGA
TCGCCTTCGCAAGGGGAGAGCCCAGGGACCGTCCCTAAATTCTCACAGACCCAAATCCCTGTAGCCGCCC
CACGACAGCGCGAGGAGCATGCGCTCAGGGCTGAGCGCGGGGAGAGCAGAGCACACAAGCTCATAGACCC
TGGTCGTGGGGGGGAGGACCGGGGAGCTGGCGCGGGGCAAACTGGGAAAGCGGTGTCGTGTGCTGGCTCC
GCCCTCTTCCCGAGGGTGGGGGAGAACGGTATATAAGTGCGGCAGTCGCCTTGGACGTTCTTTTTCGCAA
CGGGTTTGCCGTCAGAACGCAGGTGAGGGGCGGGTGTGGCTTCCGCGGGCCGCCGAGCTGGAGGTCCTGC
TCCGAGCGGGCCGGGCCCCGCTGTCGTCGGCGGGGATTAGCTGCGAGCATTCCCGCTTCGAGTTGCGGGC
GGCGCGGGAGGCAGAGTGCGAGGCCTAGCGGCAACCCCGTAGCCTCGCCTCGTGTCCGGCTTGAGGCCTA
GCGTGGTGTCCGCGCCGCCGCCGCGTGCTACTCCGGCCGCACTCTGGTCTTTTTTTTTTTTGTTGTTGTT
GCCCTGCTGCCTTCGATTGCCGTTCAGCAATAGGGGCTAACAAAGGGAGGGTGCGGGGCTTGCTCGCCCG
GAGCCCGGAGAGGTCATGGTTGGGGAGGAATGGAGGGACAGGAGTGGCGGCTGGGGCCCGCCCGCCTTCG
GAGCACATGTCCGACGCCACCTGGATGGGGCGAGGCCTGGGGTTTTTCCCGAAGCAACCAGGCTGGGGTT
AGCGTGCCGAGGCCATGTGGCCCCAGCACCCGGCACGATCTGGCTTGGCGGCGCCGCGTTGCCCTGCCTC
CCTAACTAGGGTGAGGCCATCCCGTCCGGCACCAGTTGCGTGCGTGGAAAGATGGCCGCTCCCGGGCCCT
GTTGCAAGGAGCTCAAAATGGAGGACGCGGCAGCCCGGTGGAGCGGGCGGGTGAGTCACCCACACAAAGG
AAGAGGGCCTGGTCCCTCACCGGCTGCTGCTTCCTGTGACCCCGTGGTCCTATCGGCCGCAATAGTCACC
TCGGGCTTTTGAGCACGGCTAGTCGCGGCGGGGGGAGGGGATGTAATGGCGTTGGAGTTTGTTCACATTT
GGTGGGTGGAGACTAGTCAGGCCAGCCTGGCGCTGGAAGTCATTTTTGGAATTTGTCCCCTTGAGTTTTG
AGCGGAGCTAATTCTCGGGCTTCTTAGCGGTTCAAAGGTATCTTTTAAACCCTTTTTTAGGTGTTGTGAA
AACCACCGCTAATTCAAAGCAACCGGTGATATCAAAGATCCGCCACCATGTGGAGGCCCACCGAGGCCAA
GGTGTACCTGCCCCCCGTGAGCGTGAGCAAGGTGGTGAGCACCGAGGAGTACGTGACCAGGACCAACATC
TACTACTACGCCGGCAGCACCAGGCTGCTGGCCGTGGGCCACCCCTACTACCCCATCAAGGACACCAACG
GCAAGAGGAAGATCGCCGTGCCCAAGGTGAGCGGCCTGCAGTACAGGGTGTTCAGGATCAGGCTGCCCGA
CCCCAACAAGTTCGGCTTCCCCGACGCCAGCTTCTACAACCCCGACAAGGAGAGGCTGGTGTGGGCCTGC
GCCGGCGTGGAGGTGGGCAGGGGCCAGCCCCTGGGCATCGGCACCAGCGGCAACCCCTTCATGAACAAGC
TGGAGGACACCGAGAACGCCGCCAAGTACATCGGCGGCAACATCGCCGACAGCAGGGAGTGCATGAGCGT
GGACTACAAGCAGACCCAGCTGTGCATCGTGGGCTGCAAGCCCCCCCTGGGCGAGCACTGGGGCACCGGC
ACCCCCTGCGGCACCCAGAACGCCGGCGAGTGCCCCCCCCTGGAGCTGAAGAACACCACCATCCAGGACG
GCGACATGATCGACGTGGGCTTCGGCGCCATGGACTTCAAGGCCCTGCAGGCCAACAAGAGCGACGTGCC
CATCGACATCAGCAACACCATCTGCAAGTACCCCGACTACCTGGGCATGGCCGCCGACCCCTACGGCGAC
AGCATGTGGTTCTACATCAGGAGGGAGCAGATGTTCGTGAGGCACCTGTTCAACAGGGCCGGCACCGTGG
GCGACGCCATCCCCGACGACCTGATGATCAAGGGCACCGGCAACACCGCCAGCCCCAGCAGCTGCGTGTT
CTACCCCACCCCCAGCGGCAGCATGGTGAGCAGCGACGCCCAGATCTTCAACAAGCCCTACTGGCTGCAG
AAGGCCCAGGGCCAGAACAACGGCATCTGCTGGCACAACCAGCTGTTCCTGACCGTGGTGGACACCACCA
GGAGCACCAACTTCAGCGTGTGCGTGGGCACCCAGAGCACCAGCACCACCGCCCCCTACGCCAACAGCAA
CTTCAAGGAGTACCTGAGGCACGCCGAGGAGTACGACCTGCAGTTCGTGTTCCAGCTGTGCAAGATCAAC
CTGACCACCGACGTGATGACCTACATCCACAGCATGAGCAGCAGCATCCTGGAGCAGTGGAACTTCGGCC
TGACCCCCCCCCCCAGCGGCACCCTGGAGGAGACCTACAGGTACGTGACCAGCCAGGCCATCACCTGCCA
GAGGCCCCAGCCCCCCAAGGAGACCGAGGACCCCTACGGCAAGATGACCTTCTGGGAGGTGGACCTGAAG
GAGAAGTTCAGCGCCGAGCTGGACCAGTTCGCCCTGGGCAGGAAGTTCCTGCTGCAGCTGGGCATGAGGG
CCAGGCCCAGGCTGCAGGCCAGCAAGAGGAGCGCCCCCAGCAGCAGCAGCACCGCCCCCAAGAAGAAGAG
GGCCAAGAGGATCTAATAGTCTAGCTGGCCAGACATGATAAGATACATTGATGAGTTTGGACAAACCACA
ACTAGAATGCAGTGAAAAAAATGCTTTATTTGTGAAATTTGTGATGCTATTGCTTTATTTGTAACCATTA
TAAGCTGCAATAAACAAGTTAACAACAACAATTGCATTCATTTTATGTTTCAGGTTCAGGGGGAGGTGTG
GGAGGTTTTTTAAAGCAAGTAAAACCTCTACAAATGTGGTATGGAAATGTTAATTAACTAGCCATGACCA
AAATCCCTTAACGTGAGTTTTCGTTCCACTGAGCGTCAGACCCCGTAGAAAAGATCAAAGGATCTTCTTG
AGATCCTTTTTTTCTGCGCGTAATCTGCTGCTTGCAAACAAAAAAACCACCGCTACCAGCGGTGGTTTGT
TTGCCGGATCAAGAGCTACCAACTCTTTTTCCGAAGGTAACTGGCTTCAGCAGAGCGCAGATACCAAATA
CTGTTCTTCTAGTGTAGCCGTAGTTAGGCCACCACTTCAAGAACTCTGTAGCACCGCCTACATACCTCGC
TCTGCTAATCCTGTTACCAGTGGCTGCTGCCAGTGGCGATAAGTCGTGTCTTACCGGGTTGGACTCAAGA
CGATAGTTACCGGATAAGGCGCAGCGGTCGGGCTGAACGGGGGGTTCGTGCACACAGCCCAGCTTGGAGC
GAACGACCTACACCGAACTGAGATACCTACAGCGTGAGCTATGAGAAAGCGCCACGCTTCCCGAAGGGAG
AAAGGCGGACAGGTATCCGGTAAGCGGCAGGGTCGGAACAGGAGAGCGCACGAGGGAGCTTCCAGGGGGA
AACGCCTGGTATCTTTATAGTCCTGTCGGGTTTCGCCACCTCTGACTTGAGCGTCGATTTTTGTGATGCT
CGTCAGGGGGGCGGAGCCTATGGAAAAACGCCAGCAACGCGGCCTTTTTACGGTTCCTGGCCTTTTGCTG
GCCTTTTGCTCACATGTTCTTAATTAACCTGCAGGCGTTACATAACTTACGGTAAATGGCCCGCCTGGCT
GACCGCCCAACGACCCCCGCCCATTGACGTCAATAATGACGTATGTTCCCATAGTAACGCCAATAGGGAC
TTTCCATTGACGTCAATGGGTGGAGTATTTACGGTAAACTGCCCACTTGGCAGTACATCAAGTGTATCAT
ATGCCAAGTACGCCCCCTATTGACGTCAATGACGGTAAATGGCCCGCCTGGCATTATGCCCAGTACATGA
CCTTATGGGACTTTCCTACTTGGCAGTACATCTACGTATTAGTCATCGCTATTACCATGATGATGCGGTT
TTGGCAGTACATCAATGGGCGTGGATAGCGGTTTGACTCACGGGGATTTCCAAGTCTCCACCCCATTGAC
GTCAATGGGAGTTTGTTTTGACTAGTGGAGCCGAGAGTAATTCATACAAAAGGAGGGATCGCCTTCGCAA
GGGGAGAGCCCAGGGACCGTCCCTAAATTCTCACAGACCCAAATCCCTGTAGCCGCCCCACGACAGCGCG
AGGAGCATGCGCCCAGGGCTGAGCGCGGGTAGATCAGAGCACACAAGCTCACAGTCCCCGGCGGTGGGGG
GAGGGGCGCGCTGAGCGGGGGCCAGGGAGCTGGCGCGGGGCAAACTGGGAAAGTGGTGTCGTGTGCTGGC
TCCGCCCTCTTCCCGAGGGTGGGGGAGAACGGTATATAAGTGCGGTAGTCGCCTTGGACGTTCTTTTTCG
CAACGGGTTTGCCGTCAGAACGCAGGTGAGTGGCGGGTGTGGCTTCCGCGGGCCCCGGAGCTGGAGCCCT
GCTCTGAGCGGGCCGGGCTGATATGCGAGTGTCGTCCGCAGGGTTTAGCTGTGAGCATTCCCACTTCGAG
TGGCGGGCGGTGCGGGGGTGAGAGTGCGAGGCCTAGCGGCAACCCCGTAGCCTCGCCTCGTGTCCGGCTT
GAGGCCTAGCGTGGTGTCCGCCGCCGCGTGCCACTCCGGCCGCACTATGCGTTTTTTGTCCTTGCTGCCC
TCGATTGCCTTCCAGCAGCATGGGCTAACAAAGGGAGGGTGTGGGGCTCACTCTTAAGGAGCCCATGAAG
CTTACGTTGGATAGGAATGGAAGGGCAGGAGGGGCGACTGGGGCCCGCCCGCCTTCGGAGCACATGTCCG
ACGCCACCTGGATGGGGCGAGGCCTGTGGCTTTCCGAAGCAATCGGGCGTGAGTTTAGCCTACCTGGGCC
ATGTGGCCCTAGCACTGGGCACGGTCTGGCCTGGCGGTGCCGCGTTCCCTTGCCTCCCAACAAGGGTGAG
GCCGTCCCGCCCGGCACCAGTTGCTTGCGCGGAAAGATGGCCGCTCCCGGGGCCCTGTTGCAAGGAGCTC
AAAATGGAGGACGCGGCAGCCCGGTGGAGCGGGCGGGTGAGTCACCCACACAAAGGAAGAGGGCCTTGCC
CCTCGCCGGCCGCTGCTTCCTGTGACCCCGTGGTCTATCGGCCGCATAGTCACCTCGGGCTTCTCTTGAG
CACCGCTCGTCGCGGCGGGGGGAGGGGATCTAATGGCGTTGGAGTTTGTTCACATTTGGTGGGTGGAGAC
TAGTCAGGCCAGCCTGGCGCTGGAAGTCATTCTTGGAATTTGCCCCTTTGAGTTTGGAGCGAGGCTAATT
CTCAAGCCTCTTAGCGGTTCAAAGGTATTTTCTAAACCCGTTTCCAGGTGTTGTGAAAGCCACCGCTAAT
TCAAAGCAATCCGGAGTATACGGATCCGCCACCATGCGGAGGAAGAGGGACACCCACATCAGGAGGAAGA
GGGCCAGCGCCACCCAGCTGTACAAGACCTGCAAGCAGAGCGGCACCTGCCCCCCCGACATCATCCCCAA
GGTGGAGGGCAACACCCTGGCCGACCAGATCCTGAAGTACGGCAGCATCGGCGTGTTCTTCGGCGGCCTG
GGCATCGGCAGCGGCAGCGGCACCGGCGGCAGGACCGGCTACGTGCCCCTGCCCACCACCACCCCCAGCA
GGCCCGTGGAGATCCCCCTGCAGCCCACCAGGCCCCCCGTGATCACCAGCGTGGGCGCCAGCGACAGCTC
CATCGTGAGCCTGGTGGAGGAGAGCAGCTTCATCGAGGCCGGCGTGCCCGGCCCCACCAGCATCGTGCCC
AGCAGCAGCGGCTTCAACGTGACCACCAGCGTGGACAGCACCCCCGCCATCATCGATGTGGCCACCATCA
GCGACACCACCCAGGTGAGCGTGAGCACCTTCAACAACCCCACCTTCACCGACCCCAGCGTGCTGCAGCC
CCCTCCCCCCCTGGAGGCCAGCGGCAGGCTGCTGTTCAGCAACGACACCGTGACCACCCACAGCTACGAG
AACATCCCCCTGGACACCTTCGTGGTGACCACCGACAACAACAGCATCGTGAGCAGCACCCCCATCCCCG
GCAGGCACCCCCCCGCCAGGCTGGGCCTGTACGGCAGGGCCATCCAGCAGGTGAAGGTGGTGGACCCTGC
CTTCGTGACCACCCCCACCAGGCTGGTGACCTACGACAACCCCGCCTTCGAGGGCCTGCAGGACACCACC
CTGGAGTTCCAGCACAGCGACCTGCACAACGCCCCCGACAGCGACTTCCTGGACATCGTGAAGCTGCACA
GGCCCGCCCTGACCGCCAGGAAGACCGGCATCAGGGTGAGCAGGCTGGGCCAGAGGGCCACCATGTTCAC
CAGGAGCGGCAAGAGGATCGGCGGCAGGGTGCACTTCTACCACGACCTGAGCCCCATCCCCACCGAGAAC
ATCGAGCTGCAGCCCCTGCTGCCCAGCGCCAGCGCCACCGTGACCGACGCCAACGGCATCAACGACGGCC
TGTACGACGTGCTGCTGGACAACAACGTGGACATCACCGAGGTGGAGACCCCCACCGGCACCAACACCCA
GAGCGTGTTCGCCAGCGAGATCAGCACCACCACCGCCAACACCACCATCCCCCTGAACGCCGGCCTGGAC
ACCCACCCCGGCCCCGACATCGCCCTGCCCGTGCCCACCGCCGAGACCATCTTCACCCCCACCGTGCCCG
TGCAGCCCAGCGGCCCCATCTACATCTACGGCAGCGACTTCATCCTGCACCCCAGCCTGTACGTGATCCC
CAGGAAGAGGAAGAGGCTGAGCTACTTCTTCGCCGACGTGGCCACCTACTAATAGTCTAGGAGCAGGTTT
CCCCAATGACACAAAACGTGCAACTTGAAACTCCGCCTGGTCTTTCCAGGTCTAGAGGGGTAACACTTTG
TACTGCGTTTGGCTCCACGCTCGATCCACTGGCGAGTGTTAGTAACAGCACTGTTGCTTCGTAGCGGAGC
ATGACGGCCGTGGGAACTCCTCCTTGGTAACAAGGACCCACGGGGCCAAAAGCCACGCCCACACGGGCCC
GTCATGTGTGCAACCCCAGCACGGCGACTTTACTGCGAAACCCACTTTAAAGTGACATTGAAACTGGTAC
CCACACACTGGTGACAGGCTAAGGATGCCCTTCAGGTACCCCGAGGTAACACGCGACACTCGGGATCTGA
GAAGGGGACTGGGGCTTCTATAAAAGCGCTCGGTTTAAAAAGCTTCTATGCCTGAATAGGTGACCGGAGG
TCGGCACCTTTCCTTTGCAATTACTGACCCTATGAATACACTGACTGTTTGACAATTAATCATCGGCATA
GTATATCGGCATAGTATAATACGACTCACTATAGGAGGGCCACCATGATTGAACAAGATGGATTGCACGC
AGGTTCTCCGGCCGCTTGGGTGGAGAGGCTATTCGGCTATGACTGGGCACAACAGACAATCGGCTGCTCT
GATGCCGCCGTGTTCCGGCTGTCAGCGCAGGGGCGCCCGGTTCTTTTTGTCAAGACCGACCTGTCCGGTG
CCCTGAATGAACTGCAAGACGAGGCAGCGCGGCTATCGTGGCTGGCCACGACGGGCGTTCCTTGCGCAGC
TGTGCTCGACGTTGTCACTGAAGCGGGAAGGGACTGGCTGCTATTGGGCGAAGTGCCGGGGCAGGATCTC
CTGTCATCTCACCTTGCTCCTGCCGAGAAAGTATCCATCATGGCTGATGCAATGCGGCGGCTGCATACGC
TTGATCCGGCTACCTGCCCATTCGACCACCAAGCGAAACATCGCATCGAGCGAGCACGTACTCGGATGGA
AGCCGGTCTTGTCGATCAGGATGATCTGGACGAAGAGCATCAGGGGCTCGCGCCAGCCGAACTGTTCGCC
AGGCTCAAGGCGAGCATGCCCGACGGCGAGGATCTCGTCGTGACACATGGCGATGCCTGCTTGCCGAATA
TCATGGTGGAAAATGGCCGCTTTTCTGGATTCATCGACTGTGGCCGGCTGGGTGTGGCGGACCGCTATCA
GGACATAGCGTTGGCTACCCGTGATATTGCTGAAGAGCTTGGCGGCGAATGGGCTGACCGCTTCCTCGTG
CTTTACGGTATCGCCGCTCCCGATTCGCAGCGCATCGCCTTCTATCGCCTTCTTGACGAGTTCTTCTGAG
CGGGACTCTGGGGTTCGAAATGACCGACCAAGCGAATTCGCTAGGATTATCCCTAATACCTGCCACCCCA
CTCTTAATCAGTGGTGGAAGAACGGTCTCAGAACTGTTTGTTTCAATTGGCCATTTAAGTTTAGTAGTAA
AAGACTGGTTAATGATAACAATGCATCGTAAAACCTTCAGAAGGAAAGGAGAATGTTTTGTGGACCACTT
TGGTTTTCTTTTTTGCGTGTGGCAGTTTTAAGTTATTAGTTTTTAAAATCAGTACTTTTTAATGGAAACA
ACTTGACCAAAAATTTGTCACAGAATTTTGAGACCCATTAAAAAAGTTAAATGAGAAACCTGTGTGTTCC
TTTGGTCAACACCGAGACATTTAGGTGAAAGACATCTAATTCTGGTTTTACGAATCTGGAAACTTCTTGA
AAATGTAATTCTTGAGTTAACACTTCTGGGTGGAGAATAGGGTTGTTTTCCCCCCACATAATTGGAAGGG
GAAGGAATATCATTTAAAGCTATGGGAGGGTTGCTTTGATTACAACACTGGAGAGAAATGCAGCATGTTG
CTGATTGCCTGTCACTAAAACAGGCCAAAAACTGAGTCCTTGGGTTGCATAGAAAGCTG
