>Addgene plasmid #52591 | pVITRO-HPV34 L1L2 | addgene partial sequence | sequence record 84714 | mEF1-Fwd 5'-TTTTGAGCGGAGCTAATTCTCGGG-3'
CCCTTTTTTAGGTGTTGTGAAAACCACCGCTAATTCAAAGCAACCGGTGATATCAAAGATCCGCCACCAT
GTGGAGGCCCACCGAGGCCAAGGTGTACCTGCCCCCCGTGAGCGTGAGCAAGGTGGTGAGCACCGAGGAG
TACGTGACCAGGACCAACATCTACTACTACGCCGGCAGCACCAGGCTGCTGGCCGTGGGCCACCCCTACT
ACCCCATCAAGGACACCAACGGCAAGAGGAAGATCGCCGTGCCCAAGGTGAGCGGCCTGCAGTACAGGGT
GTTCAGGATCAGGCTGCCCGACCCCAACAAGTTCGGCTTCCCCGACGCCAGCTTCTACAACCCCGACAAG
GAGAGGCTGGTGTGGGCCTGCGCCGGCGTGGAGGTGGGCAGGGGCCAGCCCCTGGGCATCGGCACCAGCG
GCAACCCCTTCATGAACAAGCTGGAGGACACCGAGAACGCCGCCAAGTACATCGGCGGCAACATCGCCGA
CAGCAGGGAGTGCATGAGCGTGGACTACAAGCAGACCCAGCTGTGCATCGTGGGCTGCAAGCCCCCCCTG
GGCGAGCACTGGGGCACCGGCACCCCCTGCGGCACCCAGAACGCCGGCGAGTGCCCCCCCCTGGAGCTGA
AGAACACCACCATCCAGGACGGCGACATGATCGACGTGGGCTTCGGCGCCATGGACTTCAAGGCCCTGCA
GGCCAACAAGAGCGACGTGCCCATCGACATCAGCAACACCATCTGCAAGTACCCCGACTACCTGGGCATG
GCCGCCGACCCCTAC
