>Addgene plasmid #52591 | pVITRO-HPV34 L1L2 | addgene partial sequence | sequence record 84745 | EBV-rev 5'-GTGGTTTGTCCAAACTCATC-3'
TAGACTATTAGATCCTCTTGGCCCTCTTCTTCTTGGGGGCGGTGCTGCTGCTGCTGGGGGCGCTCCTCTT
GCTGGCCTGCAGCCTGGGCCTGGCCCTCATGCCCAGCTGCAGCAGGAACTTCCTGCCCAGGGCGAACTGG
TCCAGCTCGGCGCTGAACTTCTCCTTCAGGTCCACCTCCCAGAAGGTCATCTTGCCGTAGGGGTCCTCGG
TCTCCTTGGGGGGCTGGGGCCTCTGGCAGGTGATGGCCTGGCTGGTCACGTACCTGTAGGTCTCCTCCAG
GGTGCCGCTGGGGGGGGGGG
