>Addgene plasmid #52591 | pVITRO-HPV34 L1L2 | addgene partial sequence | sequence record 84778 | FMDV-IRES-R 5'-CTCCGCTACGAAGCAACAGT-3'
AACGCAGTACAAAGTGTTACCCCTCTAGACCTGGAAAGACCAGGCGGAGTTTCAAGTTGCACGTTTTGTG
TCATTGGGGAAACCTGCTCCTAGACTATTAGTAGGTGGCCACGTCGGCGAAGAAGTAGCTCAGCCTCTTC
CTCTTCCTGGGGATCACGTACAGGCTGGGGTGCAGGATGAAGTCGCTGCCGTAGATGTAGATGGGGCCGC
TGGGCTGCACGGGCACGGTGGGGGTGAAGATGGTCTCGGCGGTGGGCACGGGCAGGGCGATGTCGGGGCC
GGGGTGGGTGTCCAGGCCGGCGTTCAGGGGGATGGTGGTGTTGGCGGTGGTGGTGCTGATCTCGCTGGCG
AACACGCTCTGGGTGTTGGTGCCGGTGGGGGTCTCCACCTCGGTGATGTCCACGTTGTTGTCCAGCAGCA
CGTCGTACAGGCCGTCGTTGATGCCGTTGGCGTCGGTCACGGTGGCGCTGGCGCTGGGCAGCAGGGGCTG
CAGCTCGATGTTCTCGGTGGGGATGGGGCTCAGGTCGTGGTAGAAGTGCACCCTGCCGCCGATCCTCTTG
CCGCTCCTGGTGAACATGGTGGCCCTCTGGCCCAGCCTGCTCACCCTGATGCCGGTCTTCCTGGCGGTCA
GGGCGGGCCTGTGCAGCTTCACGATGTCCAGGAAGTCGCTGTCGGGGGCGTTGTGCAGGTCGCTGTGCTG
GAACTCCAGGGTGGTG
