>Addgene plasmid #52591 | pVITRO-HPV34 L1L2 | addgene partial sequence | sequence record 84839 | pVITRO-P25F 5'-CAAAGGTATTTTCTAAACCCGTTTC-3'
AGCAATCCGGAGTATACGGATCCGCCACCATGCGGAGGAAGAGGGACACCCACATCAGGAGGAAGAGGGC
CAGCGCCACCCAGCTGTACAAGACCTGCAAGCAGAGCGGCACCTGCCCCCCCGACATCATCCCCAAGGTG
GAGGGCAACACCCTGGCCGACCAGATCCTGAAGTACGGCAGCATCGGCGTGTTCTTCGGCGGCCTGGGCA
TCGGCAGCGGCAGCGGCACCGGCGGCAGGACCGGCTACGTGCCCCTGCCCACCACCACCCCCAGCAGGCC
CGTGGAGATCCCCCTGCAGCCCACCAGGCCCCCCGTGATCACCAGCGTGGGCGCCAGCGACAGCTCCATC
GTGAGCCTGGTGGAGGAGAGCAGCTTCATCGAGGCCGGCGTGCCCGGCCCCACCAGCATCGTGCCCAGCA
GCAGCGGCTTCAACGTGACCACCAGCGTGGACAGCACCCCCGCCATCATCGATGTGGCCACCATCAGCGA
CACCACCCAGGTGAGCGTGAGCACCTTCAACAACCCCACCTTCACCGACCCCAGCGTGCTGCAGCCCCCT
CCCCCCCTGGAGGCCAGCGGCAGGCTGCTGTTCAGCAACGACACCGTGACCACCCACAGCTACGAGAACA
TCCCCCTGGACACCTTCGTGGTGACCACCGACAACAACAGCATCGTGAGCAGCACCCCCATCCCCGGCAG
GCACCCCCCCGCCAGGCTGGGCCTGTACGGCAGGGCCATCCAGCAGGTGAAGGTGGTGGACCCTGCCTTC
